Addgene plasmid #191959: pMSCV-YFP-Bak
Purpose: Expression of YFP-Bak chimera
Depositing lab: Luca Scorrano. Depositing organization: University of Padua.
Backbone
  Vector backbone: MSCV
  Vector type: Retroviral
Growth in bacteria
  Bacterial resistance: Ampicillin, 100 μg/mL
  Growth temperature: 37°C
  Growth strain: NEB Stable
  Copy number: High Copy
Gene/Insert
  Gene/Insert name: YFP-Bak
  Species: Other
  Cloning method: Unknown
Terms and licenses: Academic/Nonprofit Terms; Industry Terms: Not Available to Industry
How to cite: pMSCV-YFP-Bak was a gift from Luca Scorrano (Addgene plasmid # 191959 ; http://n2t.net/addgene:191959 ; RRID:Addgene_191959)
