[The description below was written by a language model from this plasmid's Addgene catalogue record and pLannotate feature annotations shown in this document.]
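Description:
pMSCV-YFP-Bak is a 6,465-nt gammaretroviral expression plasmid built on the MSCV (murine stem cell virus) backbone and made to express a fluorescent YFP-Bak fusion protein in mammalian cells. In bacteria it is maintained through a high-copy ColE1/pUC-type origin and selected with ampicillin via the β-lactamase gene and its promoter. The annotation also picks up short fragments of rop, bom, lacZα, TcR, lacI and env, plus a lac promoter/operator region. These appear to be non-functional remnants of earlier cloning vectors rather than working parts.

The retroviral cassette is flanked by 5' and 3' long terminal repeats from murine embryonic stem cell virus. Downstream of the 5' LTR lie the MESV Ψ packaging signal and a truncated MMLV gag segment lacking its start codon, which together promote efficient encapsidation of the transcribed RNA genome into virions. No internal promoter is annotated, so the insert is presumably transcribed from the 5' LTR, as is usual for MSCV vectors. The payload is an EYFP coding sequence followed after a short gap by Bak1, which matches mouse Bak, a pro-apoptotic BCL2-family protein, although the catalogue lists the species only as "Other". This arrangement places YFP at the N-terminus of Bak. No mammalian selection marker or second reporter is annotated, so transduced cells would be identified by YFP fluorescence.

Because the plasmid lacks functional gag, pol and env genes, these must be supplied in trans by a packaging system to produce replication-defective virus for stable transduction. The record states only that the purpose is expression of the YFP-Bak chimera. Such a fusion would lend itself to visualising Bak in cells, but no specific application is given.
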