Features (pLannotate 1.2.2; 19 found; start..end, strand, type, name):
      1..105     -  promoter       AmpR promoter: bla
    200..235     +  CDS            rop (fragment): Rop protein, which maintains plasmids at low copy number; rop
    337..436     +  misc_feature   bom (fragment): basis of mobility region from pBR322
    442..591     -  CDS            lacZα (fragment): LacZα fragment of β-galactosidase; lacZ fragment
    591..792     -  CDS            TcR (fragment): tetracycline efflux protein; tet; confers resistance to tetracycline
    793..891     +  CDS            env (fragment): murine leukemia virus gPr80 envelope polyprotein precursor; env; proteolytically cleaved into gp70SU and p15TM subunits
    933..1449    +  LTR            5' LTR: 5' long terminal repeat from murine embryonic stem cell virus
   1513..1854    +  misc_feature   MESV Ψ: packaging signal of murine embryonic stem cell virus
   1921..2337    +  CDS            gag (truncated): truncated Moloney murine leukemia virus (MMLV) gag gene lacking the start codon
   2368..3084    +  CDS            EYFP: EYFP is a basic (constitutively fluorescent) green/yellow fluorescent protein published in 1996, derived from Aequorea victoria. It is reported to be a very rapidly-maturing weak dimer with high acid sensitivity.
   3100..3723    +  CDS            Bak1: BAK_MOUSE - Also known as Bak. Experimental evidence at protein level: Swiss-Prot protein existence level 1. In the presence of an appropriate stimulus, accelerates programmed cell death by binding to, and antagonizing the anti- apoptotic action of BCL2. From Mus musculus (Mouse).
   3727..3745    +  misc_feature   MCS (fragment): multiple cloning site
   3792..4306    +  LTR            3' LTR: 3' long terminal repeat from murine embryonic stem cell virus
   4468..4484    -  protein_bind   lac operator: The lac repressor binds to the lac operator to inhibit transcription in E. coli. This inhibition can be relieved by adding lactose or isopropyl-β-D-thiogalactopyranoside (IPTG). lac repressor encoded by lacI
   4492..4522    -  promoter       lac promoter: promoter for the E. coli lac operon
   4537..4558    -  protein_bind   CAP binding site: CAP binding activates transcription in the presence of cAMP. E. coli catabolite activator protein
   4571..4663    -  CDS            lacI (fragment): lac repressor; lacI; The lac repressor binds to the lac operator to inhibit transcription in E. coli. This inhibition can be relieved by adding lactose or isopropyl-β-D-thiogalactopyranoside (IPTG).
   4846..5434    -  rep_origin     ori: high-copy-number ColE1/pMB1/pBR322/pUC origin of replication
   5605..6465    -  CDS            AmpR: β-lactamase; bla; confers resistance to ampicillin, carbenicillin, and related antibiotics
>Addgene plasmid #191959 | pMSCV-YFP-Bak | addgene full sequence | sequence record 379670 | Addgene NGS Result
ACTCTTCCTTTTTCAATATTATTGAAGCATTTATCAGGGTTATTGTCTCATGAGCGGATACATATTTGAA
TGTATTTAGAAAAATAAACAAATAGGGGTTCCGCGCACATTTCCCCGAAAAGTGCCACCTGACGTCTAAG
AAACCATTATTATCATGACATTAACCTATAAAAATAGGCGTATCACGAGGCCCTTTCGTCTCGCGCGTTT
CGGTGATGACGGTGAAAACCTCTGACACATGCAGCTCCCGGAGACGGTCACAGCTTGTCTGTAAGCGGAT
GCCGGGAGCAGACAAGCCCGTCAGGGCGCGTCAGCGGGTGTTGGCGGGTGTCGGGGCTGGCTTAACTATG
CGGCATCAGAGCAGATTGTACTGAGAGTGCACCATATGCGGTGTGAAATACCGCACAGATGCGTAAGGAG
AAAATACCGCATCAGGCGCCATTCGCCATTCAGGCTGCGCAACTGTTGGGAAGGGCGATCGGTGCGGGCC
TCTTCGCTATTACGCCAGCTGGCGAAAGGGGGATGTGCTGCAAGGCGATTAAGTTGGGTAACGCCAGGGT
TTTCCCAGTCACGACGTTGTAAAACGACGGCGCAAGGAATGGTGCATGCAAGGAGATGGCGCCCAACAGT
CCCCCGGCCACGGGGCCTGCCACCATACCCACGCCGAAACAAGCGCTCATGAGCCCGAAGTGGCGAGCCC
GATCTTCCCCATCGGTGATGTCGGCGATATAGGCGCCAGCAACCGCACCTGTGGCGCCGGTGATGCCGGC
CACGATGCGTCCGGCGTAGAGGCGATTAGTCCAATTTGTTAAAGACAGGATATCAGTGGTCCAGGCTCTA
GTTTTGACTCAACAATATCACCAGCTGAAGCCTATAGAGTACGAGCCATAGATAAAATAAAAGATTTTAT
TTAGTCTCCAGAAAAAGGGGGGAATGAAAGACCCCACCTGTAGGTTTGGCAAGCTAGCTTAAGTAACGCC
ATTTTGCAAGGCATGGAAAATACATAACTGAGAATAGAGAAGTTCAGATCAAGGTTAGGAACAGAGAGAC
AGCAGAATATGGGCCAAACAGGATATCTGTGGTAAGCAGTTCCTGCCCCGGCTCAGGGCCAAGAACAGAT
GGTCCCCAGATGCGGTCCCGCCCTCAGCAGTTTCTAGAGAACCATCAGATGTTTCCAGGGTGCCCCAAGG
ACCTGAAATGACCCTGTGCCTTATTTGAACTAACCAATCAGTTCGCTTCTCGCTTCTGTTCGCGCGCTTC
TGCTCCCCGAGCTCAATAAAAGAGCCCACAACCCCTCACTCGGCGCGCCAGTCCTCCGATAGACTGCGTC
GCCCGGGTACCCGTATTCCCAATAAAGCCTCTTGCTGTTTGCATCCGAATCGTGGACTCGCTGATCCTTG
GGAGGGTCTCCTCAGATTGATTGACTGCCCACCTCGGGGGTCTTTCATTTGGAGGTTCCACCGAGATTTG
GAGACCCCTGCCCAGGGACCACCGACCCCCCCGCCGGGAGGTAAGCTGGCCAGCGGTCGTTTCGTGTCTG
TCTCTGTCTTTGTGCGTGTTTGTGCCGGCATCTAATGTTTGCGCCTGCGTCTGTACTAGTTAGCTAACTA
GCTCTGTATCTGGCGGACCCGTGGTGGAACTGACGAGTTCTGAACACCCGGCCGCAACCCTGGGAGACGT
CCCAGGGACTTTGGGGGCCGTTTTTGTGGCCCGACCTGAGGAAGGGAGTCGATGTGGAATCCGACCCCGT
CAGGATATGTGGTTCTGGTAGGAGACGAGAACCTAAAACAGTTCCCGCCTCCGTCTGAATTTTTGCTTTC
GGTTTGGAACCGAAGCCGCGCGTCTTGTCTGCTGCAGCGCTGCAGCATCGTTCTGTGTTGTCTCTGTCTG
ACTGTGTTTCTGTATTTGTCTGAAAATTAGGGCCAGACTGTTACCACTCCCTTAAGTTTGACCTTAGGTC
ACTGGAAAGATGTCGAGCGGATCGCTCACAACCAGTCGGTAGATGTCAAGAAGAGACGTTGGGTTACCTT
CTGCTCTGCAGAATGGCCAACCTTTAACGTCGGATGGCCGCGAGACGGCACCTTTAACCGAGACCTCATC
ACCCAGGTTAAGATCAAGGTCTTTTCACCTGGCCCGCATGGACACCCAGACCAGGTCCCCTACATCGTGA
CCTGGGAAGCCTTGGCTTTTGACCCCCCTCCCTGGGTCAAGCCCTTTGTACACCCTAAGCCTCCGCCTCC
TCTTCCTCCATCCGCCCCGTCTCTCCCCCTTGAACCTCCTCGTTCGACCCCGCCTCGATCCTCCCTTTAT
CCAGCCCTCACTCCTTCTCTAGGCGCCGGAATTCGTTAACCTCGACCGGTCGCCACCATGGTGAGCAAGG
GCGAGGAGCTGTTCACCGGGGTGGTGCCCATCCTGGTCGAGCTGGACGGCGACGTAAACGGCCACAAGTT
CAGCGTGTCCGGCGAGGGCGAGGGCGATGCCACCTACGGCAAGCTGACCCTGAAGTTCATCTGCACCACC
GGCAAGCTGCCCGTGCCCTGGCCCACCCTCGTGACCACCTTCGGCTACGGCCTGCAGTGCTTCGCCCGCT
ACCCCGACCACATGAAGCAGCACGACTTCTTCAAGTCCGCCATGCCCGAAGGCTACGTCCAGGAGCGCAC
CATCTTCTTCAAGGACGACGGCAACTACAAGACCCGCGCCGAGGTGAAGTTCGAGGGCGACACCCTGGTG
AACCGCATCGAGCTGAAGGGCATCGACTTCAAGGAGGACGGCAACATCCTGGGGCACAAGCTGGAGTACA
ACTACAACAGCCACAACGTCTATATCATGGCCGACAAGCAGAAGAACGGCATCAAGGTGAACTTCAAGAT
CCGCCACAACATCGAGGACGGCAGCGTGCAGCTCGCCGACCACTACCAGCAGAACACCCCCATCGGCGAC
GGCCCCGTGCTGCTGCCCGACAACCACTACCTGAGCTACCAGTCCGCCCTGAGCAAAGACCCCAACGAGA
AGCGCGATCACATGGTCCTGCTGGAGTTCGTGACCGCCGCCGGGATCACTCTCGGCATGGACGAGCTGTA
CAAGTCCGGACTCAGATCTGCATCTGGACAAGGACCAGGTCCCCCGAAGGTGGGCTGCGATGAGTCCCCG
TCCCCTTCTGAACAGCAGGTTGCCCAGGACACAGAGGAGGTCTTTCGAAGCTACGTTTTTTACCTCCACC
AGCAGGAACAGGAGACCCAGGGGGCGGCCGCCCCTGCCAACCCCGAGATGGACAACTTGCCCCTGGAACC
CAACAGCATCTTGGGTCAGGTGGGTCGGCAGCTTGCTCTCATCGGAGATGATATTAACCGGCGCTACGAC
ACAGAGTTCCAGAATTTACTAGAACAGCTTCAGCCCACAGCCGGGAATGCCTACGAACTCTTCACCAAGA
TCGCCTCCAGCCTATTTAAGAGTGGCATCAGCTGGGGCCGCGTGGTGGCTCTCCTGGGCTTTGGCTACCG
TCTGGCCCTGTACGTCTACCAGCGTGGTTTGACCGGCTTCCTGGGCCAGGTGACCTGCTTTTTGGCTGAT
ATCATACTGCATCATTACATCGCCAGATGGATCGCACAGAGAGGCGGTTGGGTGGCAGCCCTGAATTTGC
GTAGAGACCCCATCCTGACCGTAATGGTGATTTTTGGTGTGGTTCTGTTGGGCCAATTCGTGGTACACAG
ATTCTTCAGATCATGAAGATCTCGAGCTCAAGCTTATCGATAAAATAAAAGATTTTATTTAGTCTCCAGA
AAAAGGGGGGAATGAAAGACCCCACCTGTAGGTTTGGCAAGCTAGCTTAAGTAACGCCATTTTGCAAGGC
ATGGAAAATACATAACTGAGAATAGAGAAGTTCAGATCAAGGTTAGGAACAGAGAGACAGCAGAATATGG
GCCAAACAGGATATCTGTGGTAAGCAGTTCCTGCCCCGGCTCAGGGCCAAGAACAGATGGTCCCCAGATG
CGGTCCCGCCCTCAGCAGTTTCTAGAGAACCATCAGATGTTTCCAGGGTGCCCCAAGGACCTGAAATGAC
CCTGTGCCTTATTTGAACTAACCAATCAGTTCGCTTCTCGCTTCTGTTCGCGCGCTTCTGCTCCCCGAGC
TCAATAAAAGAGCCCACAACCCCTCACTCGGCGCGCCAGTCCTCCGATAGACTGCGTCGCCCGGGTACCC
GTGTATCCAATAAACCCTCTTGCAGTTGCATCCGACTTGTGGTCTCGCTGTTCCTTGGGAGGGTCTCCTC
TGAGTGATTGACTACCCGTCAGCGGGGGTCTTTCATGGGTAACAGTTTCTTGAAGTTGGAGAACAACATT
CTGAGGGTAGGAGTCGAATATTAAGTAATCCTGACTCAATTAGCCACTGTTTTGAATCCACATACTCCAA
TACTCCTGAAATAGTTCATTATGGACAGCGCAGAAAGAGCTGGGGAGAATTGTGAAATTGTTATCCGCTC
ACAATTCCACACAACATACGAGCCGGAAGCATAAAGTGTAAAGCCTGGGGTGCCTAATGAGTGAGCTAAC
TCACATTAATTGCGTTGCGCTCACTGCCCGCTTTCCAGTCGGGAAACCTGTCGTGCCAGCTGCATTAATG
AATCGGCCAACGCGCGGGGAGAGGCGGTTTGCGTATTGGGCGCTCTTCCGCTTCCTCGCTCACTGACTCG
CTGCGCTCGGTCGTTCGGCTGCGGCGAGCGGTATCAGCTCACTCAAAGGCGGTAATACGGTTATCCACAG
AATCAGGGGATAACGCAGGAAAGAACATGTGAGCAAAAGGCCAGCAAAAGGCCAGGAACCGTAAAAAGGC
CGCGTTGCTGGCGTTTTTCCATAGGCTCCGCCCCCCTGACGAGCATCACAAAAATCGACGCTCAAGTCAG
AGGTGGCGAAACCCGACAGGACTATAAAGATACCAGGCGTTTCCCCCTGGAAGCTCCCTCGTGCGCTCTC
CTGTTCCGACCCTGCCGCTTACCGGATACCTGTCCGCCTTTCTCCCTTCGGGAAGCGTGGCGCTTTCTCA
TAGCTCACGCTGTAGGTATCTCAGTTCGGTGTAGGTCGTTCGCTCCAAGCTGGGCTGTGTGCACGAACCC
CCCGTTCAGCCCGACCGCTGCGCCTTATCCGGTAACTATCGTCTTGAGTCCAACCCGGTAAGACACGACT
TATCGCCACTGGCAGCAGCCACTGGTAACAGGATTAGCAGAGCGAGGTATGTAGGCGGTGCTACAGAGTT
CTTGAAGTGGTGGCCTAACTACGGCTACACTAGAAGAACAGTATTTGGTATCTGCGCTCTGCTGAAGCCA
GTTACCTTCGGAAAAAGAGTTGGTAGCTCTTGATCCGGCAAACAAACCACCGCTGGTAGCGGTGGTTTTT
TTGTTTGCAAGCAGCAGATTACGCGCAGAAAAAAAGGATCTCAAGAAGATCCTTTGATCTTTTCTACGGG
GTCTGACGCTCAGTGGAACGAAAACTCACGTTAAGGGATTTTGGTCATGAGATTATCAAAAAGGATCTTC
ACCTAGATCCTTTTAAATTAAAAATGAAGTTTTAAATCAATCTAAAGTATATATGAGTAAACTTGGTCTG
ACAGTTACCAATGCTTAATCAGTGAGGCACCTATCTCAGCGATCTGTCTATTTCGTTCATCCATAGTTGC
CTGACTCCCCGTCGTGTAGATAACTACGATACGGGAGGGCTTACCATCTGGCCCCAGTGCTGCAATGATA
CCGCGAGACCCACGCTCACCGGCTCCAGATTTATCAGCAATAAACCAGCCAGCCGGAAGGGCCGAGCGCA
GAAGTGGTCCTGCAACTTTATCCGCCTCCATCCAGTCTATTAATTGTTGCCGGGAAGCTAGAGTAAGTAG
TTCGCCAGTTAATAGTTTGCGCAACGTTGTTGCCATTGCTACAGGCATCGTGGTGTCACGCTCGTCGTTT
GGTATGGCTTCATTCAGCTCCGGTTCCCAACGATCAAGGCGAGTTACATGATCCCCCATGTTGTGCAAAA
AAGCGGTTAGCTCCTTCGGTCCTCCGATCGTTGTCAGAAGTAAGTTGGCCGCAGTGTTATCACTCATGGT
TATGGCAGCACTGCATAATTCTCTTACTGTCATGCCATCCGTAAGATGCTTTTCTGTGACTGGTGAGTAC
TCAACCAAGTCATTCTGAGAATAGTGTATGCGGCGACCGAGTTGCTCTTGCCCGGCGTCAATACGGGATA
ATACCGCGCCACATAGCAGAACTTTAAAAGTGCTCATCATTGGAAAACGTTCTTCGGGGCGAAAACTCTC
AAGGATCTTACCGCTGTTGAGATCCAGTTCGATGTAACCCACTCGTGCACCCAACTGATCTTCAGCATCT
TTTACTTTCACCAGCGTTTCTGGGTGAGCAAAAACAGGAAGGCAAAATGCCGCAAAAAAGGGAATAAGGG
CGACACGGAAATGTTGAATACTCAT
